>Addgene plasmid #218612 | pJJB1505 | addgene full sequence | sequence record 432255 | Addgene NGS Result
AAGAGGATGTCCAATATTTTTTTTAAGGAATAAGGATACTTCAAGACTAGATTCCCCCCTGCATTCCCAT
CAGAACCGTAAACCTTGGCGCTTTCCTTGGGAAGTATTCAAGAAGTGCCTTGTCCGGTTTCTGTGGCTCA
CAAACCAGCGCGCCCGATATGGCTTTCTTTTCACTTATGAATGTACCAGTACGGGACAATTAGAACGCTC
CTGTAACAATCTCTTTGCAAATGTGGGGTTACATTCTAACCATGTCACACTGCTGACGAAATTCAAAGTA
AAAAAAAATGGGACCACGTCTTGAGAACGATAGATTTTCTTTATTTTACATTGAACAGTCGTTGTCTCAG
CGCGCTTTATGTTTTCATTCATACTTCATATTATAAAATAACAAAAGAAGAATTTCATATTCACGCCCAA
GAAATCAGGCTGCTTTCCAAATGCAATTGACACTTCATTAGCCATCACACAAAACTCTTTCTTGCTGGAG
CTTCTTTTAAAAAAGACCTCAGTACACCAAACACGTTACCCGACCTCGTTATTTTACGACAACTATGATA
AAATTCTGAAGAAAAAATAAAAAAATTTTCATACTTCTTGCTTTTATTTAAACCATTGAATGATTTCTTT
TGAACAAAACTACCTGTTTCACCAAAGGAAATAGAAAGAAAAAATCAATTAGAAGAAAACAAAAAACAAA
AGATCTATGAAACACAATCGTCCAAATGGTACTGGGAAAGCAGTTTCTGGCTTCAAGCAGATAATAAGAA
GGCTTCTACTCCTCTTGAACAAGAAGAGAAGAAAACAACTCGTCATCATCTTGAAAAGAATAACCCAAGT
CTATGGAATAAACCTAGTATTTTATGTCAAAAAATGGAAATTGAAAAAATTACAGGGTGAAAATATTCAA
ATAAATGATATCATGCCATGGCTAAGAGAGTCTACTATATTAGTCTTGCTGAACATACTATATCCAACTT
TGATGAAGTTCCCATTTTTAAAAAATCATTATATTCACTGGTCTTCCATTGTAGGAATATCGTTAATGCT
TACCAAGGGTGAGGTACCTTCGTGGATTATCGCACACTTTCTTGTGGAAGCTATAGCCTCCAAATTAAAG
ATCGCAAAATTAACACAATGGTTGAAAAAAAAAAATTTTTCCCAGGGTACATTAATAAAATTCCAGCAAA
TTCTTGTGTGTTTAGCGATTATTGTATTATTTGCCAAACTGGACAGGAGTTCGTTACCATTCCGTGTGCT
TTTTGACCATAGGCCATTTTTAATAGATTTCTTCACAATCAATGCCATTTTCACAGTTTTGGCAGTATAT
CACAGAACATTAAAATTCTTTTTTACTTCAGGGACGAAATCAAATAAGAATGTCGGCGGCCACGAAGTCA
GGAACTTTTCTCAATACCTTGGGGTCAAGAACCATAATGATTGGCCCATATCTTCATCAAATTTGAAGCA
TGTAATGGACAGACTAAATGAAATACATGAAGTTACAATTGATGATAATTATGCAAATATAAACGAAAAG
ATAATAAATTCATATTTCACCAAGGGTTTTTTTCCAAGTCTAAAATGGACTATATTAAGGCAGTGTATCG
AATATTTATTCGTCACGAAAAGGCGCAGATTAATGGGCAACAAATTGCGGTGCATCGTGATGCTTCTTAC
ATTCACCTTCGTGGATCCAACAAGTAAAATGAAAATCAGCCCATTTTTCGCAAAATTCTTTGCGAAGTCC
TTGGTTAATGTTTACTTGAAAAAGTATTGGCATTGCAACTTTGGGAAATATATACTATTCTTTTTGTTTC
AGCTTAGTATTATGTGAGGATCCTAACTCGAGGCGAATTTCTTATGATTTATGATTTTTATTATTAAATA
AGTTATAAAAAAAATAAGTGTATACAAATTTTAAAGTGACTCTTAGGTTTTAAAACGAAAATTCTTATTC
TTGAGTAACTCTTTCCTGTAGGTCAGGTTGCTTTCTCAGGTATAGCATGAGGTCGCTCTTATTGACCACA
CCTCTACCGGCATGCCGAGCAAATGCCTGCAAATCGCTCCCCATTTCGCTGGAAATCTGCTCGTCAGTGG
TGCTCACACTGACGAATCATGTACAGATCATACCGATGACTGCCTGGCGACTCACAACTAAGCAAGACAG
CCGGAACCAGCGCCGGCGAACACCACTGCATATATGGCATATCACAACAGTCCACGTCTCAAGCAGTTAC
AGAGATGTTACGAACCACTAGTGCACTGCAGTACATCGAGGAGAACTTCTAGTATATCTACATACCTAAT
ATTATTGCCTTATTAAAAATGGAATCCCAACAATTACATCAAAATCCACATTCTCTTCAAAATCAATTGT
CCTGTACTTCCTTGTTCATGTGTGTTCAAAAACGTTATATTTATAGGATAATTATACTCTATTTCTCAAC
AAGTAATTGGTTGTTTGGCCGAGCGGTCTAAGGCGCCTGATTCAAGAAATATCTTGACCGCAGTTAACTG
TGGGAATACTCAGGTATCGTAAGATGCAAGAGTTCGAATCTCTTAGCAACCATTATTTTTTTCCTCAACA
TAACGAGAACACACAGGGGCGCTATCGCACAGAATCAAATTCGATGACTGGAAATTTTTTGTTAATTTCA
GAGGTCGCCTGACGCATATACCTTTTTCAACTGAAAAATTGGGAGAAAAAGGAAAGGTGAGAGCGCCGGA
ACCGGCTTTTCATATAGAATAGAGAAGCGTTCATGACTAAATGCTTGCATCACAATACTTGAAGTTGACA
ATATTATTTAAGGACCTATTGTTTTTTCCAATAGGTGGTTAGCAATCGTCTTACTTTCTAACTTTTCTTA
CCTTTTACATTTCAGCAATATATATATATATATTTCAAGGATATACCATTCTAATGTCTGCCCCTAAGAA
GATCGTCGTTTTGCCAGGTGACCACGTTGGTCAAGAAATCACAGCCGAAGCCATTAAGGTTCTTAAAGCT
ATTTCTGATGTTCGTTCCAATGTCAAGTTCGATTTCGAAAATCATTTAATTGGTGGTGCTGCTATCGATG
CTACAGGTGTTCCACTTCCAGATGAGGCGCTGGAAGCCTCCAAGAAGGCTGATGCCGTTTTGTTAGGTGC
TGTGGGTGGTCCTAAATGGGGAACCGGTAGTGTTAGACCTGAACAAGGTTTACTAAAAATCCGTAAAGAA
CTTCAATTGTACGCCAACTTAAGACCATGTAACTTTGCATCCGACTCTCTTTTAGACTTATCTCCAATCA
AGCCACAATTTGCTAAAGGTACTGACTTCGTTGTTGTCAGAGAATTAGTGGGAGGTATTTACTTTGGTAA
GAGAAAGGAAGACGATGGTGATGGTGTCGCTTGGGATAGTGAACAATACACCGTTCCAGAAGTGCAAAGA
ATCACAAGAATGGCCGCTTTCATGGCCCTACAACATGAGCCACCATTGCCTATTTGGTCCTTGGATAAAG
CTAATGTTTTGGCCTCTTCAAGATTATGGAGAAAAACTGTGGAGGAAACCATCAAGAACGAATTTCCTAC
ATTGAAGGTTCAACATCAATTGATTGATTCTGCCGCCATGATCCTAGTTAAGAACCCAACCCACCTAAAT
GGTATTATAATCACCAGCAACATGTTTGGTGATATCATCTCCGATGAAGCCTCCGTTATCCCAGGTTCCT
TGGGTTTGTTGCCATCTGCGTCCTTGGCCTCTTTGCCAGACAAGAACACCGCATTTGGTTTGTACGAACC
ATGCCACGGTTCTGCTCCAGATTTGCCAAAGAATAAGGTCAACCCTATCGCCACTATCTTGTCTGCTGCA
ATGATGTTGAAATTGTCATTGAACTTGCCTGAAGAAGGTAAGGCCATTGAAGATGCAGTTAAAAAGGTTT
TGGATGCAGGTATCAGAACTGGTGATTTAGGTGGTTCCAACAGTACCACCGAAGTCGGTGATGCTGTCGC
CGAAGAAGTTAAGAAAATCCTTGCTTAAAAAGATTCTCTTTTTTTATGATATTTGTACATAAACTTTATA
AATGAAATTCATAATAGAAACGACACGAAATTACAAAATGGAATATGTTCATAGGGTAGACGAAACTATA
TACGCAATCTACATACATTTATCAAGAAGGAGAAAAAGGAGGATGTAAAGGAATACAGGTAAGCAAATTG
ATACTAATGGCTCAACGTGATAAGGAAAAAGAATTGCACTTTAACATTAATATTGACAAGGAGGAGGGCA
CCACACAAAAAGTTAGGTGTAACAGAAAATCATGAAACTATGATTCCTAATTTATATATTGGAGGATTTT
CTCTAAAAAAAAAAAAATACAACAAATAAAAAACACTCAATGACCTGACCATTTGATGGAGTTTAAGTCA
ATACCTTCTTGAACCATTTCCCATAATGGTGAAAGTTCCCTCAAGAATTTTACTCTGTCAGAAACGGCCT
TAACGACGTAGTCGAGAGTACTCGTATCGCATGTCGGTGCGACACGAAATTACAAAATGGAATATGTTCA
TAGGGTAGACGAAACTATATACGCAATCTACATACATTTATCAAGAAGGAGAAAAAGGAGGATGTAAAGG
AATACAGGTAAGCAAATTGATACTAATGGCTCAACGTGATAAGGAAAAAGAATTGCACTTTAACATTAAT
ATTGACAAGGAGGAGGGCACCACACAAAAAGTTAGGTGTAACAGAAAATCATGAAACTATGATTCCTAAT
TTATATATTGGAGGATTTTCTCTAAAAAAAAAAAAATACAACAAATAAAAAACACTCAATGACCTGACCA
TTTGATGGAGTTTAAGTCAATACCTTCTTGAACCATTTCCCATAATGGTGAAAGTTCCCTCAAGAATTTT
ACTCTGTCAGAAACGGCCTTAACGACGTAGTCGACCTCCTCTTCAGTACTAAATCTACCAATACCAAATC
TGATGGAAGAATGGGCTAATGCATCATCCTTACCCAGCGCCGAGCGGCCGCGTGTTACAACCAATTAACC
AATTCTGATTAGAAAAACTCATCGAGCATCAAATGAAACTGCAATTTATTCATATCAGGATTATCAATAC
CATATTTTTGAAAAAGCCGTTTCTGTAATGAAGGAGAAAACTCACCGAGGCAGTTCCATAGGATGGCAAG
ATCCTGGTATCGGTCTGCGATTCCGACTCGTCCAACATCAATACAACCTATTAATTTCCCCTCGTCAAAA
ATAAGGTTATCAAGTGAGAAATCACCATGAGTGACGACTGAATCCGGTGAGAATGGCAAAAGCTTATGCA
TTTCTTTCCAGACTTGTTCAACAGGCCAGCCATTACGCTCGTCATCAAAATCACTCGCATCAACCAAACC
GTTATTCATTCGTGATTGCGCCTGAGCGAGGCGAAATACGCGATCGCTGTTAAAAGGACAATTACAAACA
GGAATCGAATGCAACCGGCGCAGGAACACTGCCAGCGCATCAACAATATTTTCACCTGAATCAGGATATT
CTTCTAATACCTGGAATGCTGTTTTCCCGGGGATCGCAGTGGTGAGTAACCATGCATCATCAGGAGTACG
GATAAAATGCTTGATGGTCGGAAGAGGCATAAATTCCGTCAGCCAGTTTAGTCTGACCATCTCATCTGTA
ACATCATTGGCAACGCTACCTTTGCCATGTTTCAGAAACAACTCTGGCGCATCGGGCTTCCCATACAATC
GATAGATTGTCGCACCTGATTGCCCGACATTATCGCGAGCCCATTTATACCCATATAAATCAGCATCCAT
GTTGGAATTTAATCGCGGCCTGGAGCAAGACGTTTCCCGTTGAATATGGCTCATAACACCCCTTGTATTA
CTGTTTATGTAAGCAGACAGTTTTATTGTTCATGATGATATATTTTTATCTTGTGCAATGTAACATCAGA
GATTTTGAGACACAACGTGGCTTTGTTGAATAAATCGAACTTTTGCTGAGTTGAAGGATCAGTCATGACC
AAAATCCCTTAACGTGAGTTTTCGTTCCACTGAGCGTCAGACCCCGTAGAAAAGATCAAAGGATCTTCTT
GAGATCCTTTTTTTCTGCGCGTAATCTGCTGCTTGCAAACAAAAAAACCACCGCTACCAGCGGTGGTTTG
TTTGCCGGATCAAGAGCTACCAACTCTTTTTCCGAAGGTAACTGGCTTCAGCAGAGCGCAGATACCAAAT
ACTGTTCTTCTAGTGTAGCCGTAGTTAGGCCACCACTTCAAGAACTCTGTAGCACCGCCTACATACCTCG
CTCTGCTAATCCTGTTACCAGTGGCTGCTGCCAGTGGCGATAAGTCGTGTCTTACCGGGTTGGACTCAAG
ACGATAGTTACCGGATAAGGCGCAGCGGTCGGGCTGAACGGGGGGTTCGTGCACACAGCCCAGCTTGGAG
CGAACGACCTACACCGAACTGAGATACCTACAGCGTGAGCTATGAGAAAGCGCCACGCTTCCCGAAGGGA
GAAAGGCGGACAGGTATCCGGTAAGCGGCAGGGTCGGAACAGGAGAGCGCACGAGGGAGCTTCCAGGGGG
AAACGCCTGGTATCTTTATAGTCCTGTCGGGTTTCGCCACCTCTGACTTGAGCGTCGATTTTTGTGATGC
TCGTCAGGGGGGCGGAGCCTATGGAAAAACGCCAGCAACGCGGCCTTTTTACGGTTCCTGGCCTTTTGCT
GGCCTTTTGCTCACATGTTCTTTCCTGCGTTATCCCCTGATTCTGTGGATAACCGTGCGGCCGCCAATAC
CCAGAAGAACAGTAAAATAAAGCAAGGTACGTGAAATTAATATTTTTAAATGGTTCTAACCGATGCCGAA
GAACTGCGCAGTCCGGTTATAACGTCTGACATGTCCTTTTTTGATTTGGAATCCAACCACTCAAGTGACT
CTGTTCATTTACTTTGCGAAAAATATACCCACAAATTGCCCATCGAAAGTGAATCGCAAACCACCTTCAG
ACTGGCACCGACAAAGCAAAGATTATACAGACAGAGTACTTTATACGTACCGTTAAGTCTCAAGCAAAGG
GTTTTCTTATTTACTGAACGGGTAAAGAGTATCTGGGCCGGCTTGCCAAGATGCAAACCGAATAAGTATT
TCAAAGTTGCATTTGCCTTAGCCGTCCTGACACCATTGGCTATTTGGATATTTTATATTGACTTTCGTGT
ACATTGATCACATCGACTGTTCTATTGGCAAATGAACCACGGGCATTGACTATTTTTCAGGTTACTACTA
TATATTATCATCACGGGCAAGGATTGTACCCTGAATTCGCATCTAGACTGATGAGACGTGGTAGAGCCAC
AAACAGCCGGTACAAGCAACGATCTCCAGGACCATCTGAATCATGCGCGGATGACACGAACTCACGACGG
CGATCACAGACATTAACCCACAGTACAGACACTGCGACAACGTGGCAATTCGTCGCAATACAACG
Features (pLannotate 1.2.2; 10 found; start..end, strand, type, name):
    707..1834    +  CDS            YG3W_YEAST: Protein predicted: Swiss-Prot protein existence level 4. From Saccharomyces cerevisiae (strain ATCC 204508 / S288c) (Baker's yeast).
   1853..2040    +  terminator     ADH1 terminator: S. cerevisiae ADH1; transcription terminator for the S. cerevisiae alcohol dehydrogenase 1 (ADH1) gene
   2299..2376    +  CDS            YO192_YEAST (fragment): Experimental evidence at protein level: Swiss-Prot protein existence level 1. From Saccharomyces cerevisiae (strain ATCC 204508 / S288c) (Baker's yeast).
   2516..2923    +  promoter       LEU2 promoter: S. cerevisiae LEU2
   2924..4015    +  CDS            LEU2: LEU3_YEAST - Experimental evidence at protein level: Swiss-Prot protein existence level 1. Catalyzes the oxidation of 3-carboxy-2-hydroxy-4- methylpentanoate (3-isopropylmalate) to 3-carboxy-4-methyl-2- oxopentanoate. The product decarboxylates to 4-methyl-2 oxopentanoate. From Saccharomyces cerevisiae (strain ATCC 204508 / S288c) (Baker's yeast).
   4380..4493    -  CDS            NFS1 (fragment): NFS1_YEAST - Also known as SPL1 From Saccharomyces cerevisiae (strain ATCC 204508 / S288c) (Baker's yeast).
   4819..5010    -  CDS            NFS1 (fragment): NFS1_YEAST - Also known as SPL1 From Saccharomyces cerevisiae (strain ATCC 204508 / S288c) (Baker's yeast).
   5049..5864    -  CDS            KanR: aminoglycoside phosphotransferase; aph(3')-Ia; confers resistance to kanamycin in bacteria or G418 (Geneticin®) in eukaryotes
   6089..6677    +  rep_origin     ori: high-copy-number ColE1/pMB1/pBR322/pUC origin of replication
   6840..7214    +  CDS            YC021_YEAST: Protein predicted: Swiss-Prot protein existence level 4. From Saccharomyces cerevisiae (strain ATCC 204508 / S288c) (Baker's yeast).
