[The description below was written by a language model from this plasmid's Addgene catalogue record and pLannotate feature annotations shown in this document.]
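Description:
pJJB1505 is a yeast expression plasmid built by Golden Gate assembly on an in-house backbone (TMP137) and designed for chromosomal integration in Saccharomyces cerevisiae rather than episomal maintenance. The feature table shows no yeast replication origin or centromere, which fits the depositor's note that the construct is integrated at the LEU2 locus. In E. coli it is propagated through a high-copy ColE1/pUC-type origin and selected with kanamycin via the aph(3')-Ia (KanR) gene. In yeast, selection relies on a complete LEU2 cassette (native LEU2 promoter and coding sequence), which restores leucine prototrophy in leu2 hosts. Several short annotated fragments of yeast genes, including pieces of NFS1 and small predicted open reading frames such as YC021, flank the marker and the bacterial segment. These are most plausibly genomic sequence from around LEU2 that serves as homology for targeted integration, although the record does not label them as homology arms.

The payload is the S. cerevisiae gene Pex35, a peroxisomal protein. The annotation tool labels a 1,128 nt coding sequence as an uncharacterised S288c protein (YG3W_YEAST), and this is presumably the Pex35 open reading frame. It is followed directly by the ADH1 transcription terminator. About 700 nt lie upstream of this coding sequence with no annotation, so a promoter probably sits there, but the record does not state which one drives expression. No epitope tags or fluorescent reporters are annotated. The stated purpose is simply to express Pex35, and the associated work concerns enlarging peroxisome capacity in yeast so that multienzyme pathways can be compartmentalised in the organelle.
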