Addgene plasmid #218612: pJJB1505
Purpose: Express Pex35
Depositing lab: John Dueber. Depositing organization: University of California, Berkeley. Publication: ML-enhanced peroxisome capacity enables compartmentalization of multienzyme pathway. Baker JJ, Shi J, Wang S, Mujica EM, Bianco S, Capponi S, Dueber JE. Nat Chem Biol. 2024 Oct 14. doi: 10.1038/s41589-024-01759-2. PubMed 39402374.
Backbone
  Vector backbone: TMP137
  Backbone manufacturer: Internal
  Vector type: Yeast Expression
  Selectable markers: LEU2
Growth in bacteria
  Bacterial resistance: Kanamycin, 50 μg/mL
  Growth temperature: 37°C
  Growth strain: DH5alpha
  Copy number: High Copy
Gene/Insert
  Gene/Insert name: Pex35
  Species: S. cerevisiae (budding yeast)
  Cloning method: Golden Gate
Terms and licenses: Academic/Nonprofit Terms; Industry Terms: Not Available to Industry
Depositor comments: Integrated into LEU2 locus
How to cite: pJJB1505 was a gift from John Dueber (Addgene plasmid # 218612 ; http://n2t.net/addgene:218612 ; RRID:Addgene_218612)
